Addgene plasmid #199323: pcDNA3-RIPK3[S199A][S227A]-FLAG
Purpose: double mutated phosphorylation site (kinase acitivity and MLKL interaction inhibited)
Depositing lab: Adrian Press. Depositing organization: Universitaetsklinikum Jena. Publication: RIPK3 promoter hypermethylation in hepatocytes protects from bile acid-induced inflammation and necroptosis. Hoff J, Xiong L, Kammann T, Neugebauer S, Micheel JM, Gassler N, Bauer M, Press AT. Cell Death Dis. 2023 Apr 18;14(4):275. doi: 10.1038/s41419-023-05794-0. PubMed 37072399.
Backbone
  Vector backbone: pcDNA3
  Backbone manufacturer: Addgene
  Total vector size (bp): 7014
  Vector type: Mammalian Expression
Growth in bacteria
  Bacterial resistance: Ampicillin, 100 μg/mL
  Growth temperature: 37°C
  Growth strain: DH5alpha
  Copy number: High Copy
Gene/Insert
  Gene/Insert name: Receptor-interacting serine/threonine-protein kinase 3 (alt name: RIPK3)
  Species: H. sapiens (human)
  Mutation: changed Serine 199 and 227 to Alanine
  Entrez Gene: RIPK3 (a.k.a. RIP3)
  Tag / fusion protein: FLAG (N terminal on backbone)
Terms and licenses: Academic/Nonprofit Terms; Industry Terms: Not Available to Industry
How to cite: pcDNA3-RIPK3[S199A][S227A]-FLAG was a gift from Adrian Press (Addgene plasmid # 199323 ; http://n2t.net/addgene:199323 ; RRID:Addgene_199323)
