[The description below was written by a language model from this plasmid's Addgene catalogue record and pLannotate feature annotations shown in this document.]
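Description:
pcDNA3-RIPK3[S199A][S227A]-FLAG is a mammalian expression plasmid built on the pcDNA3 backbone, about 7 kb in size, that encodes a phosphorylation-site double mutant of human receptor-interacting serine/threonine-protein kinase 3 (RIPK3, also called RIP3). It is propagated in E. coli through a high-copy ColE1/pUC-type origin and selected with ampicillin via the β-lactamase gene and its own promoter. An f1 origin is also present. For mammalian cells, the backbone carries an SV40 early promoter driving the Tn5 neomycin phosphotransferase gene followed by the SV40 polyadenylation signal, which allows G418 selection of stable transfectants.

The expression cassette uses the human cytomegalovirus immediate early enhancer and promoter, with transcripts terminated by the bovine growth hormone poly(A) signal. T7 and SP6 promoters flank the insert, as is standard for pcDNA3. Although the plasmid name places FLAG last, both the catalogue entry and the annotation put the tag at the N terminus: a short match to FLAG epitope sequence lies just upstream of the RIPK3 open reading frame. The small hits annotated as HIV-1 LTR, ble, lacI and bom fragments are brief partial matches and probably backbone remnants rather than functional elements.

Serines 199 and 227 of RIPK3 are both changed to alanine. According to the record, this double substitution inhibits kinase activity and interaction with MLKL, the downstream necroptosis effector. The construct is therefore suited to serve as a signalling-deficient, epitope-tagged RIPK3 for comparison with wild-type protein in transfected mammalian cells. The associated work concerns RIPK3 regulation in hepatocytes and bile acid-induced inflammation and necroptosis.
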