Features (pLannotate 1.2.2; 22 found; start..end, strand, type, name):
     28..80      -  misc_feature   bom (fragment): basis of mobility region from pBR322
    235..614     +  enhancer       CMV enhancer: human cytomegalovirus immediate early enhancer
    615..818     +  promoter       CMV promoter: human cytomegalovirus (CMV) immediate early promoter
    814..847     +  LTR            5' LTR (truncated) (fragment): truncated 5' long terminal repeat (LTR) from HIV-1
    863..881     +  promoter       T7 promoter: promoter for bacteriophage T7 RNA polymerase
    907..931     +  CDS            3xFLAG (fragment): three tandem FLAG® epitope tags
    985..2538    +  CDS            RIPK3: RIPK3_HUMAN - Also known as RIP3 From Homo sapiens (Human).
   2551..2569    -  promoter       SP6 promoter: promoter for bacteriophage SP6 RNA polymerase
   2595..2819    +  polyA_signal   bGH poly(A) signal: bovine growth hormone polyadenylation signal
   2823..2844    +  promoter       SV40 promoter (fragment): SV40 enhancer and early promoter
   2865..3293    +  rep_origin     f1 ori (sequence partly withheld): f1 bacteriophage origin of replication; arrow indicates direction of (+) strand synthesis
   3307..3636    +  promoter       SV40 promoter: SV40 enhancer and early promoter
   3703..4497    +  CDS            NeoR/KanR: aminoglycoside phosphotransferase from Tn5; aph(3')-II (or nptII); confers resistance to neomycin, kanamycin, and G418 (Geneticin®)
   4518..4676    +  CDS            ble (fragment): BLE_KLEPN - Experimental evidence at protein level: Swiss-Prot protein existence level 1. Binding protein with a strong affinity to the bleomycin family of antibiotics. Binds to CL990; an antimitotic-antibiotic compound. From Klebsiella pneumoniae.
   4671..4792    +  polyA_signal   SV40 poly(A) signal: SV40 polyadenylation signal
   4865..4881    -  protein_bind   lac operator: The lac repressor binds to the lac operator to inhibit transcription in E. coli. This inhibition can be relieved by adding lactose or isopropyl-β-D-thiogalactopyranoside (IPTG). lac repressor encoded by lacI
   4889..4919    -  promoter       lac promoter: promoter for the E. coli lac operon
   4934..4955    -  protein_bind   CAP binding site: CAP binding activates transcription in the presence of cAMP. E. coli catabolite activator protein
   4968..5060    -  CDS            lacI (fragment): lac repressor; lacI; The lac repressor binds to the lac operator to inhibit transcription in E. coli. This inhibition can be relieved by adding lactose or isopropyl-β-D-thiogalactopyranoside (IPTG).
   5243..5831    -  rep_origin     ori: high-copy-number ColE1/pMB1/pBR322/pUC origin of replication
   6002..6862    -  CDS            AmpR: β-lactamase; bla; confers resistance to ampicillin, carbenicillin, and related antibiotics
   6863..6967    -  promoter       AmpR promoter: bla
>Addgene plasmid #199323 | pcDNA3-RIPK3[S199A][S227A]-FLAG | addgene full sequence | sequence record 394156 | Addgene NGS Result
GACGGATCGGGAGATCTCCCGATCCCCTATGGTGCACTCTCAGTACAATCTGCTCTGATGCCGCATAGTT
AAGCCAGTATCTGCTCCCTGCTTGTGTGTTGGAGGTCGCTGAGTAGTGCGCGAGCAAAATTTAAGCTACA
ACAAGGCAAGGCTTGACCGACAATTGCATGAAGAATCTGCTTAGGGTTAGGCGTTTTGCGCTGCTTCGCG
ATGTACGGGCCAGATATACGCGTTGACATTGATTATTGACTAGTTATTAATAGTAATCAATTACGGGGTC
ATTAGTTCATAGCCCATATATGGAGTTCCGCGTTACATAACTTACGGTAAATGGCCCGCCTGGCTGACCG
CCCAACGACCCCCGCCCATTGACGTCAATAATGACGTATGTTCCCATAGTAACGCCAATAGGGACTTTCC
ATTGACGTCAATGGGTGGAGTATTTACGGTAAACTGCCCACTTGGCAGTACATCAAGTGTATCATATGCC
AAGTACGCCCCCTATTGACGTCAATGACGGTAAATGGCCCGCCTGGCATTATGCCCAGTACATGACCTTA
TGGGACTTTCCTACTTGGCAGTACATCTACGTATTAGTCATCGCTATTACCATGGTGATGCGGTTTTGGC
AGTACATCAATGGGCGTGGATAGCGGTTTGACTCACGGGGATTTCCAAGTCTCCACCCCATTGACGTCAA
TGGGAGTTTGTTTTGGCACCAAAATCAACGGGACTTTCCAAAATGTCGTAACAACTCCGCCCCATTGACG
CAAATGGGCGGTAGGCGTGTACGGTGGGAGGTCTATATAAGCAGAGCTCTCTGGCTAACTAGAGAACCCA
CTGCTTACTGGCTTATCGAAATTAATACGACTCACTATAGGGAGACCCAAGCTTGCCGCCACCATGGATT
ACAAGGATGACGACGATAAGAGCGCGGGCGGATCCGAATTCTGCAGATATCCATCACACTGGCGGCCGCT
CGAGATGTCGTGCGTCAAGTTATGGCCCAGCGGTGCCCCCGCCCCCTTGGTGTCCATCGAGGAACTGGAG
AACCAGGAGCTCGTCGGCAAAGGCGGGTTCGGCACAGTGTTCCGGGCGCAACATAGGAAGTGGGGCTACG
ATGTGGCGGTCAAGATCGTAAACTCGAAGGCGATATCCAGGGAGGTCAAGGCCATGGCAAGTCTGGATAA
CGAATTCGTGCTGCGCCTAGAAGGGGTTATCGAGAAGGTGAACTGGGACCAAGATCCCAAGCCGGCTCTG
GTGACTAAATTCATGGAGAACGGCTCCTTGTCGGGGCTGCTGCAGTCCCAGTGCCCTCGGCCCTGGCCGC
TCCTTTGCCGCCTGCTGAAAGAAGTGGTGCTTGGGATGTTTTACCTGCACGACCAGAACCCGGTGCTCCT
GCACCGGGACCTCAAGCCATCCAACGTCCTGCTGGACCCAGAGCTGCACGTCAAGCTGGCAGATTTTGGC
CTGTCCACATTTCAGGGAGGCTCACAGTCAGGGACAGGGTCCGGGGAGCCAGGGGGCACCCTGGGCTACT
TGGCCCCAGAACTGTTTGTTAACGTAAACCGGAAGGCCGCCACAGCCAGTGACGTCTACAGCTTCGGGAT
CCTAATGTGGGCAGTGCTTGCTGGAAGAGAAGTTGAGTTGCCAACCGAACCAGCCCTCGTGTACGAAGCA
GTGTGCAACAGGCAGAACCGGCCTTCATTGGCTGAGCTGCCCCAAGCCGGGCCTGAGACTCCCGGCTTAG
AAGGACTGAAGGAGCTAATGCAGCTCTGCTGGAGCAGTGAGCCCAAGGACAGACCCTCCTTCCAGGAATG
CCTACCAAAAACTGATGAAGTCTTCCAGATGGTGGAGAACAATATGAATGCTGCTGTCTCCACGGTAAAG
GATTTCCTGTCTCAGCTCAGGAGCAGCAATAGGAGATTTTCTATCCCAGAGTCAGGCCAAGGAGGGACAG
AAATGGATGGCTTTAGGAGAACCATAGAAAACCAGCACTCTCGTAATGATGTCATGGTTTCTGAGTGGCT
AAACAAACTGAATCTAGAGGAGCCTCCCAGCTCTGTTCCTAAAAAATGCCCGAGCCTTACCAAGAGGAGC
AGGGCACAAGAGGAGCAGGTTCCACAAGCCTGGACAGCAGGCACATCTTCAGATTCGATGGCCCAACCTC
CCCAGACTCCAGAGACCTCAACTTTCAGAAACCAGATGCCCAGCCCTACCTCAACTGGAACACCAAGTCC
TGGACCCCGAGGGAATCAGGGGGCTGAGAGACAAGGCATGAACTGGTCCTGCAGGACCCCGGAGCCAAAT
CCAGTAACAGGGCGACCGCTCGTTAACATATACAACTGCTCTGGGGTGCAAGTTGGAGACAACAACTACT
TGACTATGCAACAGACAACTGCCTTGCCCACATGGGGCTTGGCACCTTCGGGCAAGGGGAGGGGCTTGCA
GCACCCCCCACCAGTAGGTTCGCAAGAAGGCCCTAAAGATCCTGAAGCCTGGAGCAGGCCACAGGGTTGG
TATAATCATAGCGGGAAATAAGGGCCCTATTCTATAGTGTCACCTAAATGCTAGAGCTCGCTGATCAGCC
TCGACTGTGCCTTCTAGTTGCCAGCCATCTGTTGTTTGCCCCTCCCCCGTGCCTTCCTTGACCCTGGAAG
GTGCCACTCCCACTGTCCTTTCCTAATAAAATGAGGAAATTGCATCGCATTGTCTGAGTAGGTGTCATTC
TATTCTGGGGGGTGGGGTGGGGCAGGACAGCAAGGGGGAGGATTGGGAAGACAATAGCAGGCATGCTGGG
GATGCGGTGGGCTCTATGGCTTCTGAGGCGGAAAGAACCAGCTGGGGCTCTAGGGGGTATCCCC
[124 nt withheld, positions 2865-2988]
C
[91 nt withheld, positions 2990-3080]
A
[49 nt withheld, positions 3082-3130]
CCTTTGACGTTGGAGTCCACGTTCTTT
[37 nt withheld, positions 3158-3194]
ACCCTATCTCGGTCTATTCTTTTGATTTATAAGGGATTTTGCCGATTTCGGCCTATTGGTTAAAAAATGA
GCTGATTTAACAAAAATTTAACGCGAATTAATTCTGTGGAATGTGTGTCAGTTAGGGTGTGGAAAGTCCC
CAGGCTCCCCAGCAGGCAGAAGTATGCAAAGCATGCATCTCAATTAGTCAGCAACCAGGTGTGGAAAGTC
CCCAGGCTCCCCAGCAGGCAGAAGTATGCAAAGCATGCATCTCAATTAGTCAGCAACCATAGTCCCGCCC
CTAACTCCGCCCATCCCGCCCCTAACTCCGCCCAGTTCCGCCCATTCTCCGCCCCATGGCTGACTAATTT
TTTTTATTTATGCAGAGGCCGAGGCCGCCTCTGCCTCTGAGCTATTCCAGAAGTAGTGAGGAGGCTTTTT
TGGAGGCCTAGGCTTTTGCAAAAAGCTCCCGGGAGCTTGTATATCCATTTTCGGATCTGATCAAGAGACA
GGATGAGGATCGTTTCGCATGATTGAACAAGATGGATTGCACGCAGGTTCTCCGGCCGCTTGGGTGGAGA
GGCTATTCGGCTATGACTGGGCACAACAGACAATCGGCTGCTCTGATGCCGCCGTGTTCCGGCTGTCAGC
GCAGGGGCGCCCGGTTCTTTTTGTCAAGACCGACCTGTCCGGTGCCCTGAATGAACTGCAGGACGAGGCA
GCGCGGCTATCGTGGCTGGCCACGACGGGCGTTCCTTGCGCAGCTGTGCTCGACGTTGTCACTGAAGCGG
GAAGGGACTGGCTGCTATTGGGCGAAGTGCCGGGGCAGGATCTCCTGTCATCTCACCTTGCTCCTGCCGA
GAAAGTATCCATCATGGCTGATGCAATGCGGCGGCTGCATACGCTTGATCCGGCTACCTGCCCATTCGAC
CACCAAGCGAAACATCGCATCGAGCGAGCACGTACTCGGATGGAAGCCGGTCTTGTCGATCAGGATGATC
TGGACGAAGAGCATCAGGGGCTCGCGCCAGCCGAACTGTTCGCCAGGCTCAAGGCGCGCATGCCCGACGG
CGAGGATCTCGTCGTGACCCATGGCGATGCCTGCTTGCCGAATATCATGGTGGAAAATGGCCGCTTTTCT
GGATTCATCGACTGTGGCCGGCTGGGTGTGGCGGACCGCTATCAGGACATAGCGTTGGCTACCCGTGATA
TTGCTGAAGAGCTTGGCGGCGAATGGGCTAACCGCTTCCTCGTGCTTTACGGTATCGCCGCTCCCGATTC
GCAGCGCATCGCCTTCTATCGCCTTCTTGACGAGTTCTTCTGAGCGGGACTCTGGGGTTCGAAATGACCG
ACCAAGCGACGCCCAACCTGCCATCACGAGATTTCGATTCCACCGCCGCCTTCTATGAAAGGTTGGGCTT
CGGAATCGTTTTCCGGGACGCCGGCTGGATGATCCTCCAGCGCGGGGATCTCATGCTGGAGTTCTTCGCC
CACCCCAACTTGTTTATTGCAGCTTATAATGGTTACAAATAAAGCAATAGCATCACAAATTTCACAAATA
AAGCATTTTTTTCACTGCATTCTAGTTGTGGTTTGTCCAAACTCATCAATGTATCTTATCATGTCTGTAT
ACCGTCGACCTCTAGCTAGAGCTTGGCGTAATCATGGTCATAGCTGTTTCCTGTGTGAAATTGTTATCCG
CTCACAATTCCACACAACATACGAGCCGGAAGCATAAAGTGTAAAGCCTGGGGTGCCTAATGAGTGAGCT
AACTCACATTAATTGCGTTGCGCTCACTGCCCGCTTTCCAGTCGGGAAACCTGTCGTGCCAGCTGCATTA
ATGAATCGGCCAACGCGCGGGGAGAGGCGGTTTGCGTATTGGGCGCTCTTCCGCTTCCTCGCTCACTGAC
TCGCTGCGCTCGGTCGTTCGGCTGCGGCGAGCGGTATCAGCTCACTCAAAGGCGGTAATACGGTTATCCA
CAGAATCAGGGGATAACGCAGGAAAGAACATGTGAGCAAAAGGCCAGCAAAAGGCCAGGAACCGTAAAAA
GGCCGCGTTGCTGGCGTTTTTCCATAGGCTCCGCCCCCCTGACGAGCATCACAAAAATCGACGCTCAAGT
CAGAGGTGGCGAAACCCGACAGGACTATAAAGATACCAGGCGTTTCCCCCTGGAAGCTCCCTCGTGCGCT
CTCCTGTTCCGACCCTGCCGCTTACCGGATACCTGTCCGCCTTTCTCCCTTCGGGAAGCGTGGCGCTTTC
TCATAGCTCACGCTGTAGGTATCTCAGTTCGGTGTAGGTCGTTCGCTCCAAGCTGGGCTGTGTGCACGAA
CCCCCCGTTCAGCCCGACCGCTGCGCCTTATCCGGTAACTATCGTCTTGAGTCCAACCCGGTAAGACACG
ACTTATCGCCACTGGCAGCAGCCACTGGTAACAGGATTAGCAGAGCGAGGTATGTAGGCGGTGCTACAGA
GTTCTTGAAGTGGTGGCCTAACTACGGCTACACTAGAAGAACAGTATTTGGTATCTGCGCTCTGCTGAAG
CCAGTTACCTTCGGAAAAAGAGTTGGTAGCTCTTGATCCGGCAAACAAACCACCGCTGGTAGCGGTGGTT
TTTTTGTTTGCAAGCAGCAGATTACGCGCAGAAAAAAAGGATCTCAAGAAGATCCTTTGATCTTTTCTAC
GGGGTCTGACGCTCAGTGGAACGAAAACTCACGTTAAGGGATTTTGGTCATGAGATTATCAAAAAGGATC
TTCACCTAGATCCTTTTAAATTAAAAATGAAGTTTTAAATCAATCTAAAGTATATATGAGTAAACTTGGT
CTGACAGTTACCAATGCTTAATCAGTGAGGCACCTATCTCAGCGATCTGTCTATTTCGTTCATCCATAGT
TGCCTGACTCCCCGTCGTGTAGATAACTACGATACGGGAGGGCTTACCATCTGGCCCCAGTGCTGCAATG
ATACCGCGAGACCCACGCTCACCGGCTCCAGATTTATCAGCAATAAACCAGCCAGCCGGAAGGGCCGAGC
GCAGAAGTGGTCCTGCAACTTTATCCGCCTCCATCCAGTCTATTAATTGTTGCCGGGAAGCTAGAGTAAG
TAGTTCGCCAGTTAATAGTTTGCGCAACGTTGTTGCCATTGCTACAGGCATCGTGGTGTCACGCTCGTCG
TTTGGTATGGCTTCATTCAGCTCCGGTTCCCAACGATCAAGGCGAGTTACATGATCCCCCATGTTGTGCA
AAAAAGCGGTTAGCTCCTTCGGTCCTCCGATCGTTGTCAGAAGTAAGTTGGCCGCAGTGTTATCACTCAT
GGTTATGGCAGCACTGCATAATTCTCTTACTGTCATGCCATCCGTAAGATGCTTTTCTGTGACTGGTGAG
TACTCAACCAAGTCATTCTGAGAATAGTGTATGCGGCGACCGAGTTGCTCTTGCCCGGCGTCAATACGGG
ATAATACCGCGCCACATAGCAGAACTTTAAAAGTGCTCATCATTGGAAAACGTTCTTCGGGGCGAAAACT
CTCAAGGATCTTACCGCTGTTGAGATCCAGTTCGATGTAACCCACTCGTGCACCCAACTGATCTTCAGCA
TCTTTTACTTTCACCAGCGTTTCTGGGTGAGCAAAAACAGGAAGGCAAAATGCCGCAAAAAAGGGAATAA
GGGCGACACGGAAATGTTGAATACTCATACTCTTCCTTTTTCAATATTATTGAAGCATTTATCAGGGTTA
TTGTCTCATGAGCGGATACATATTTGAATGTATTTAGAAAAATAAACAAATAGGGGTTCCGCGCACATTT
CCCCGAAAAGTGCCACCTGACGTC
